Addgene plasmid #195974: pAF020 p3E-2A-mCerulean
Purpose: Gateway p3E 2A fluorophore
Depositing lab: Christian Mosimann. Depositing organization: University of Zurich. Publication: Next-generation plasmids for transgenesis in zebrafish and beyond. Kemmler CL, Moran HR, Murray BF, Scoresby A, Klem JR, Eckert RL, Lepovsky E, Bertho S, Nieuwenhuize S, Burger S, D'Agati G, Betz C, Puller AC, Felker A, Ditrychova K, Botschi S, Affolter M, Rohner N, Lovely CB, Kwan KM, Burger A, Mosimann C. Development. 2023 Mar 28:dev.201531. doi: 10.1242/dev.201531. PubMed 36975217.
Backbone
  Vector backbone: p3E
  Vector type: Other
Growth in bacteria
  Bacterial resistance: Kanamycin, 50 μg/mL
  Growth temperature: 37°C
  Growth strain: DH5alpha
  Copy number: High Copy
Gene/Insert
  Gene/Insert name: 2A-mCerulean
  Species: Other
  Cloning method: Restriction Enzyme; 5′ cloning site Unknown (unknown if destroyed)
Terms and licenses: Academic/Nonprofit Terms; Industry Terms: Not Available to Industry
Depositor comments: Please visit https://www.biorxiv.org/content/10.1101/2022.12.13.520107v1.article-info for bioRxiv preprint.
How to cite: pAF020 p3E-2A-mCerulean was a gift from Christian Mosimann (Addgene plasmid # 195974 ; http://n2t.net/addgene:195974 ; RRID:Addgene_195974)
