[The description below was written by a language model from this plasmid's Addgene catalogue record and pLannotate feature annotations shown in this document.]
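Description:
pAF020 p3E-2A-mCerulean is a small (about 3.7 kb) Gateway 3′ entry clone built on the p3E backbone, part of a plasmid toolkit developed for transgenesis in zebrafish and other systems. It is maintained in E. coli as a high-copy plasmid through a ColE1/pUC-type origin and is selected with kanamycin through an aminoglycoside phosphotransferase (KanR) gene. Other backbone elements in the annotation are rrnB T1 and T2 terminators, which insulate the cloning region from read-through transcription, plus short lacI and lacZα fragments that appear to be non-functional remnants.

The payload is a P2A peptide from porcine teschovirus-1 followed closely by the coding sequence of mCerulean, a monomeric enhanced cyan fluorescent protein. Downstream lies an SV40 polyadenylation signal, which the automated annotation places on the opposite strand. The cassette has no promoter of its own; the only promoters annotated are two short T7 promoter sites, neither oriented to drive it. It is flanked by Gateway recombination sites: attR2 on one side, and on the other a site labelled as attB3 overlapping an attL fragment, which is consistent with the attL3 site expected in a 3′ entry vector.

In a multisite LR reaction, this module is placed at the 3′ position behind a 5′ regulatory element and a middle-entry coding sequence. If the upstream open reading frame lacks a stop codon and is in frame, ribosomal skipping at the 2A sequence yields the protein of interest and mCerulean as separate polypeptides from one transcript. This gives a cyan fluorescent readout of transgene expression without fusing the fluorophore to the protein. The record lists restriction enzyme cloning but does not identify the sites used.
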