Features (pLannotate 1.2.2; 14 found; start..end, strand, type, name):
     61..184     -  protein_bind   attR2: mutant version of attR; recombination site for the Gateway® LR reaction LR Clonase™
    196..252     +  CDS            P2A: 2A peptide from porcine teschovirus-1 polyprotein Eukaryotic ribosomes fail to insert a peptide bond between the Gly and Pro residues, yielding separate polypeptides.
    262..981     +  CDS            mCerulean: enhanced monomeric variant of CFP (Rizzo et al., 2004) mammalian codon-optimized
   1018..1036    -  promoter       T7 promoter: promoter for bacteriophage T7 RNA polymerase
   1041..1175    -  polyA_signal   SV40 poly(A) signal: SV40 polyadenylation signal
   1294..1314    -  protein_bind   attB3: mutant version of attB; core recombination site for the Gateway® BP reaction BP Clonase™
   1305..1390    -  protein_bind   attL1 (fragment): mutant version of attL; recombination site for the Gateway® LR reaction LR Clonase™
   1422..1440    -  promoter       T7 promoter: promoter for bacteriophage T7 RNA polymerase
   1574..2383    +  CDS            KanR: aminoglycoside phosphotransferase; aph(3')-Ia; confers resistance to kanamycin in bacteria or G418 (Geneticin®) in eukaryotes
   2530..3118    +  rep_origin     ori: high-copy-number ColE1/pMB1/pBR322/pUC origin of replication
   3301..3393    +  CDS            lacI (fragment): lac repressor; lacI; The lac repressor binds to the lac operator to inhibit transcription in E. coli. This inhibition can be relieved by adding lactose or isopropyl-β-D-thiogalactopyranoside (IPTG).
   3448..3475    -  terminator     rrnB T2 terminator: transcription terminator T2 from the E. coli rrnB gene
   3607..3650    +  terminator     rrnB T1 terminator: Escherichia coli rrnB; transcription terminator T1 from the E. coli rrnB gene
   3697..17      -  CDS            lacZα (fragment) (across the origin): LacZα fragment of β-galactosidase; lacZ fragment
>Addgene plasmid #195974 | pAF020 p3E-2A-mCerulean | addgene full sequence | sequence record 385354 | Addgene NGS Result
GTAAAACGACGGCCAGTCTTAAAATTCTACAGGTCACTAATACCATCTAAGTAGTTGGTTCATAGTGACT
GCATATGTTGTGTTTTACAGTATTATGTAGTCTGTTTTTTATGCAAAATCTAATTTAATATATTGATATT
TATATCATTTTACGTTTCTCGTTCAACTTTCTTGTACAAAGTGGGGGGATCTGGAGCCACGAACTTCTCT
CTGTTAAAGCAAGCAGGAGACGTGGAAGAAAACCCCGGTCCTAGGGATCCCATGGTGAGCAAGGGCGAGG
AGCTGTTCACCGGGGTGGTGCCCATCCTGGTCGAGCTGGACGGCGACGTAAACGGCCACAAGTTCAGCGT
GTCCGGCGAGGGCGAGGGCGATGCCACCTACGGCAAGCTGACCCTGAAGTTCATCTGCACCACCGGCAAG
CTGCCCGTGCCCTGGCCCACCCTCGTGACCACCCTGACCTGGGGCGTGCAGTGCTTCGCCCGCTACCCCG
ACCACATGAAGCAGCACGACTTCTTCAAGTCCGCCATGCCCGAAGGCTACGTCCAGGAGCGCACCATCTT
CTTCAAGGACGACGGCAACTACAAGACCCGCGCCGAGGTGAAGTTCGAGGGCGACACCCTGGTGAACCGC
ATCGAGCTGAAGGGCATCGACTTCAAGGAGGACGGCAACATCCTGGGGCACAAGCTGGAGTACAACGCCA
TCAGCGACAACGTCTATATCACCGCCGACAAGCAGAAGAACGGCATCAAGGCCAACTTCAAGATCCGCCA
CAACATCGAGGACGGCAGCGTGCAGCTCGCCGACCACTACCAGCAGAACACCCCCATCGGCGACGGCCCC
GTGCTGCTGCCCGACAACCACTACCTGAGCACCCAGTCCAAGCTGAGCAAAGACCCCAACGAGAAGCGCG
ATCACATGGTCCTGCTGGAGTTCGTGACCGCCGCCGGGATCACTCTCGGCATGGACGAGCTGTACAAGTA
AGAATTCAAGGCCTCTCGAGCCTCTAGATTCTGCAGCCCTATAGTGAGTCGTATTACGTAGATCCAGACA
TGATAAGATACATTGATGAGTTTGGACAAACCACAACTAGAATGCAGTGAAAAAAATGCTTTATTTGTGA
AATTTGTGATGCTATTGCTTTATTTGTAACCATTATAAGCTGCAATAAACAAGTTAACAACAACAATTGC
ATTCATTTTATGTTTCAGGTTCAGGGGGAGGTGTGGGAGGTTTTTTAATTCGCGGCCGCGGCGCCAATGC
ATTGGGCCCGGTACCGATCCACCGGATCTTGACCAACTTTATTATACAAAGTTGGCATTATAAAAAAGCA
TTGCTTATCAATTTGTTGCAACGAACAGGTCACTATCAGTCAAAATAAAATCATTATTTGGAGCTCCATG
GTAGCGTTAACGCGGCCATCCCCTATAGTGAGTCGTATTACATGGTCATAGCTGTTTCCTGGCAGCTCTG
GCCCGTGTCTCAAAATCTCTGATGTTACATTGCACAAGATAAAAATATATCATCATGAACAATAAAACTG
TCTGCTTACATAAACAGTAATACAAGGGGTGTTATGAGCCATATTCAACGGGAAACGTCGAGGCCGCGAT
TAAATTCCAACATGGATGCTGATTTATATGGGTATAAATGGGCTCGCGATAATGTCGGGCAATCAGGTGC
GACAATCTATCGCTTGTATGGGAAGCCCGATGCGCCAGAGTTGTTTCTGAAACATGGCAAAGGTAGCGTT
GCCAATGATGTTACAGATGAGATGGTCAGACTAAACTGGCTGACGGAATTTATGCCTCTTCCGACCATCA
AGCATTTTATCCGTACTCCTGATGATGCATGGTTACTCACCACTGCGATCCCCGGAAAAACAGCATTCCA
GGTATTAGAAGAATATCCTGATTCAGGTGAAAATATTGTTGATGCGCTGGCAGTGTTCCTGCGCCGGTTG
CATTCGATTCCTGTTTGTAATTGTCCTTTTAACAGCGATCGCGTATTTCGTCTCGCTCAGGCGCAATCAC
GAATGAATAACGGTTTGGTTGATGCGAGTGATTTTGATGACGAGCGTAATGGCTGGCCTGTTGAACAAGT
CTGGAAAGAAATGCATAAACTTTTGCCATTCTCACCGGATTCAGTCGTCACTCATGGTGATTTCTCACTT
GATAACCTTATTTTTGACGAGGGGAAATTAATAGGTTGTATTGATGTTGGACGAGTCGGAATCGCAGACC
GATACCAGGATCTTGCCATCCTATGGAACTGCCTCGGTGAGTTTTCTCCTTCATTACAGAAACGGCTTTT
TCAAAAATATGGTATTGATAATCCTGATATGAATAAATTGCAGTTTCATTTGATGCTCGATGAGTTTTTC
TAATCAGAATTGGTTAATTGGTTGTAACACTGGCAGAGCATTACGCTGACTTGACGGGACGGCGCAAGCT
CATGACCAAAATCCCTTAACGTGAGTTACGCGTCGTTCCACTGAGCGTCAGACCCCGTAGAAAAGATCAA
AGGATCTTCTTGAGATCCTTTTTTTCTGCGCGTAATCTGCTGCTTGCAAACAAAAAAACCACCGCTACCA
GCGGTGGTTTGTTTGCCGGATCAAGAGCTACCAACTCTTTTTCCGAAGGTAACTGGCTTCAGCAGAGCGC
AGATACCAAATACTGTTCTTCTAGTGTAGCCGTAGTTAGGCCACCACTTCAAGAACTCTGTAGCACCGCC
TACATACCTCGCTCTGCTAATCCTGTTACCAGTGGCTGCTGCCAGTGGCGATAAGTCGTGTCTTACCGGG
TTGGACTCAAGACGATAGTTACCGGATAAGGCGCAGCGGTCGGGCTGAACGGGGGGTTCGTGCACACAGC
CCAGCTTGGAGCGAACGACCTACACCGAACTGAGATACCTACAGCGTGAGCTATGAGAAAGCGCCACGCT
TCCCGAAGGGAGAAAGGCGGACAGGTATCCGGTAAGCGGCAGGGTCGGAACAGGAGAGCGCACGAGGGAG
CTTCCAGGGGGAAACGCCTGGTATCTTTATAGTCCTGTCGGGTTTCGCCACCTCTGACTTGAGCGTCGAT
TTTTGTGATGCTCGTCAGGGGGGCGGAGCCTATGGAAAAACGCCAGCAACGCGGCCTTTTTACGGTTCCT
GGCCTTTTGCTGGCCTTTTGCTCACATGTTCTTTCCTGCGTTATCCCCTGATTCTGTGGATAACCGTATT
ACCGCCTTTGAGTGAGCTGATACCGCTCGCCGCAGCCGAACGACCGAGCGCAGCGAGTCAGTGAGCGAGG
AAGCGGAAGAGCGCCCAATACGCAAACCGCCTCTCCCCGCGCGTTGGCCGATTCATTAATGCAGCTGGCA
CGACAGGTTTCCCGACTGGAAAGCGGGCAGTGAGCGCAACGCAATTAATACGCGTACCGCTAGCCAGGAA
GAGTTTGTAGAAACGCAAAAAGGCCATCCGTCAGGATGGCCTTCTGCTTAGTTTGATGCCTGGCAGTTTA
TGGCGGGCGTCCTGCCCGCCACCCTCCGGGCCGTTGCTTCACAACGTTCAAATCCGCTCCCGGCGGATTT
GTCCTACTCAGGAGAGCGTTCACCGACAAACAACAGATAAAACGAAAGGCCCAGTCTTCCGACTGAGCCT
TTCGTTTTATTTGATGCCTGGCAGTTCCCTACTCTCGCGTTAACGCTAGCATGGATGTTTTCCCAGTCAC
GACGTT
